Addgene plasmid #229875: pHW1223
Purpose: gene trap RMCE plasmid with LexA[LexA(DBD)-linker-QFAD]-act-4 3'UTR::SEC cloned in the destination vector pHW1133 to swap driver via RMCE
Depositing lab: Han Wang. Depositing organization: University of Wisconsin, Madison. Publication: A versatile site-directed gene trap strategy to manipulate gene activity and control gene expression in Caenorhabditis elegans. Khan H, Huang X, Raj V, Wang H. PLoS Genet. 2025 Jan 22;21(1):e1011541. doi: 10.1371/journal.pgen.1011541. eCollection 2025 Jan. PubMed 39841730.
Backbone
  Vector backbone: pHW1133
  Vector type: Worm Expression
Growth in bacteria
  Bacterial resistance: Ampicillin, 100 μg/mL
  Growth temperature: 37°C
  Growth strain: DH5alpha
  Copy number: High Copy
Gene/Insert
  Gene/Insert name: LexA[LexA(DBD)-linker-QFAD]-act-4 3'UTR::SEC
  Species: C. elegans (nematode), Synthetic
  Cloning method: Golden Gate
Terms and licenses: Academic/Nonprofit Terms; Industry Terms: Not Available to Industry
How to cite: pHW1223 was a gift from Han Wang (Addgene plasmid # 229875 ; http://n2t.net/addgene:229875 ; RRID:Addgene_229875)
