[The description below was written by a language model from this plasmid's Addgene catalogue record and pLannotate feature annotations shown in this document.]
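Description:
pHW1223 is a 10.8 kb C. elegans (worm expression) donor plasmid for recombinase-mediated cassette exchange (RMCE), built by Golden Gate cloning into the destination vector pHW1133. The backbone features are pBluescript-like: a high-copy ColE1/pUC origin, an f1 origin, AmpR for ampicillin selection in E. coli, and remnants of the lac promoter/lacZα region, multiple cloning site and flanking T3 and T7 promoters.

The payload is a promoterless synthetic transcriptional driver intended to take over expression from a gene trap locus. It encodes a LexA driver in which the bacterial LexA DNA-binding domain is joined through a linker to the activation domain of the Neurospora QF (qa-1F) regulator, followed according to the record by the act-4 3'UTR. Such a chimera activates transgenes placed under lexA operator sites, giving a bipartite expression system whose pattern follows the trapped gene. A minimal FRT site is annotated upstream of the driver, along with a short match to a FLAG tag, presumably serving the FLP-based exchange. The annotation shows only this one FRT, and the record does not detail the full set of exchange sites.

Downstream lies a self-excising selection cassette (SEC) bounded by two loxP sites. It contains a sqt-1 collagen sequence, which in an SEC provides a visible roller phenotype, a hygromycin resistance gene for drug selection of worms, and Cre recombinase with a tbb-2 terminator next to hsp-16.1 sequence, consistent with heat-shock-inducible Cre. Inducing Cre removes the markers after integrants are identified, leaving the driver and a single loxP. The stated use is to swap the driver at an existing gene trap site via RMCE.
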