Features (pLannotate 1.2.2; 28 found; start..end, strand, type, name):
     34..56      +  protein_bind   lac operator (fragment): The lac repressor binds to the lac operator to inhibit transcription in E. coli. This inhibition can be relieved by adding lactose or isopropyl-β-D-thiogalactopyranoside (IPTG). lac repressor encoded by lacI
     99..117     +  promoter       T3 promoter: promoter for bacteriophage T3 RNA polymerase
    130..160     +  misc_feature   MCS (fragment): pBluescript multiple cloning site
    161..178     +  misc_feature   MCS (fragment): pBluescript multiple cloning site
    185..218     +  protein_bind   FRT (minimal): supports FLP-mediated excision but not integration (Turan and Bode, 2011) FLP recombinase from the Saccharomyces cerevisiae 2μ plasmid
    259..284     +  CDS            5xFLAG (fragment): five tandem FLAG® epitope tags
    567..1274    +  CDS            lexA: LEXA_ECOLI - Also known as exrA, spr, tsl, umuA. Experimental evidence at protein level: Swiss-Prot protein existence level 1. Represses a number of genes involved in the response to DNA damage (SOS response), including recA and lexA. Binds to the 16 bp palindromic sequence 5'-CTGTATATATATACAG-3'. In the presence of single- stranded DNA, RecA interacts with LexA causing an autocatalytic cleavage which disrupts the DNA-binding part of LexA, leading to derepression of the SOS regulon and eventually DNA repair. Implicated in hydroxy radical-mediated cell death induced by hydroxyurea treatment (Pu
   1353..1814    +  CDS            qa-1f (fragment): QA1F_NEUCR - Protein predicted: Swiss-Prot protein existence level 4. Transcription activation of genes for enzymes and proteins of quinate metabolism by binding to a 16 base-pair sequence (consensus 5'- GGRTAARYRYTTAYCC-3') in front of each Qa genes. From Neurospora crassa (strain ATCC 24698 / 74-OR23-1A / CBS 708.71 / DSM 1257 / FGSC 987).
   2425..2458    +  protein_bind   loxP: Cre-mediated recombination occurs in the 8-bp core sequence (GCATACAT). Cre recombinase
   3252..3398    +  CDS            sqt-1 (fragment): SQT1_CAEEL - Also known as rol-5. Protein inferred from homology: Swiss-Prot protein existence level 3. Nematode cuticles are composed largely of collagen-like proteins. The cuticle functions both as an exoskeleton and as a barrier to protect the worm from its environment. This is a collagen critical for organismal morphogenesis. Mutations in sqt-1 can lengthen, shorten, or helically twist the entire animal. From Caenorhabditis elegans.
   3431..4270    +  CDS            sqt-1 (fragment): SQT1_CAEEL - Also known as rol-5. Protein inferred from homology: Swiss-Prot protein existence level 3. Nematode cuticles are composed largely of collagen-like proteins. The cuticle functions both as an exoskeleton and as a barrier to protect the worm from its environment. This is a collagen critical for organismal morphogenesis. Mutations in sqt-1 can lengthen, shorten, or helically twist the entire animal. From Caenorhabditis elegans.
   4314..4637    -  terminator     tbb-2 terminator: tbb-2; transcription terminator for the C. elegans tubulin beta-2 gene
   4646..5776    -  CDS            cre: RECR_BPP1 - Experimental evidence at protein level: Swiss-Prot protein existence level 1. Catalyzes site-specific recombination between two 34-base- pair LOXP sites. Its role is to maintain the phage genome as a monomeric unit-copy plasmid in the lysogenic state. From Escherichia phage P1 (Bacteriophage P1).
   6125..6175    +  CDS            hsp-16.1 (fragment): HSP11_CAEEL - Also known as hsp16-1b. Experimental evidence at transcript level: Swiss-Prot protein existence level 2. From Caenorhabditis elegans.
   6556..6576    +  protein_bind   attB1: mutant version of attB; core recombination site for the Gateway® BP reaction BP Clonase™
   6582..7607    +  CDS            HygR: aminoglycoside phosphotransferase from E. coli; aph(4)-Ia; confers resistance to hygromycin
   7611..7631    -  protein_bind   attB2: mutant version of attB; core recombination site for the Gateway® BP reaction BP Clonase™
   7985..8018    +  protein_bind   loxP: Cre-mediated recombination occurs in the 8-bp core sequence (GCATACAT). Cre recombinase
   8073..8117    +  misc_feature   MCS (fragment): pBluescript multiple cloning site
   8126..8144    -  promoter       T7 promoter: promoter for bacteriophage T7 RNA polymerase
   8152..8307    +  CDS            lacZα (fragment): LacZα fragment of β-galactosidase; lacZ fragment
   8312..8740    +  rep_origin     f1 ori (sequence partly withheld): f1 bacteriophage origin of replication; arrow indicates direction of (+) strand synthesis
   8793..8897    +  promoter       AmpR promoter: bla
   8898..9758    +  CDS            AmpR: β-lactamase; bla; confers resistance to ampicillin, carbenicillin, and related antibiotics
   9929..10517   +  rep_origin     ori: high-copy-number ColE1/pMB1/pBR322/pUC origin of replication
  10695..10785   +  CDS            lacI (fragment): lac repressor; lacI; The lac repressor binds to the lac operator to inhibit transcription in E. coli. This inhibition can be relieved by adding lactose or isopropyl-β-D-thiogalactopyranoside (IPTG).
  10798..10819   +  protein_bind   CAP binding site: CAP binding activates transcription in the presence of cAMP. E. coli catabolite activator protein
  10834..30      +  promoter       lac promoter (across the origin): promoter for the E. coli lac operon
>Addgene plasmid #229875 | pHW1223 | addgene full sequence | sequence record 460843 | Addgene NGS Result
TTACACTTTATGCTTCCGGCTCGTATGTTGTGTGGAATTGTGAGCGGATAACAATTTCACACAGGAAACA
GCTATGACCATGATTACGCCAAGCGCGCAATTAACCCTCACTAAAGGGAACAAAAGCTGGAGCTCCACCG
CGGTGGCGGCCGCTCTAGAAGGGCTGCAGGAATTCGATGCTAGCGAAGTTCCTATTCTCTAGAAAGTATA
GGAACTTCTAACTAATCTGATTTAAATTTTCAGGGTACCGGCGGAAGCGACTACAAGGACGACGACGACA
AGGAGCCAACCACTTGACTAAGTGATAAGCTAGCTAAGCTGTCTCATCCTACTTTCACCTAGTTAACTGC
TTGTCTTAAAATCTATGCTTCTCTTTAGTATCTAAAATTTTCCTAGAAGCTTACAAGTATATAAATGGTC
TCTTCTCAATAAAGGTTGTATATTTATTCATCTTATTGAATCTGCCATTTCCTCGTTTTTGCGAGTTTAT
ATACCTTCCAATTTTCTTTCTATTGTATTTTCAACTTCTAATTTTAATTCAGGGAAACTGCTTCAACGCA
TCAAAAATGAAGGCCCTCACCGCCCGTCAACAAGAGGTCTTCGACCTCATCCGTGACCACATCTCCCAAA
CCGGAATGCCACCAACCCGTGCCGAGATCGCCCAACGTCTCGGATTCCGTTCCCCAAACGCCGCCGAGGA
GCACCTCAAGGTAAGTTTAAACATATATATACTAACTAACCCTGATTATTTAAATTTTCAGGCTCTCGCT
CGTAAGGGAGTCATCGAGATCGTCTCCGGAGCCTCCCGTGGAATCCGTCTCCTCCAAGAGGAGGAGGAGG
GACTCCCACTCGTCGGACGTGTCGCTGCTGGAGAGCCACTCCTCGCCCAACAACACATCGAGGGACACTA
CCAAGTCGACCCATCCCTCTTCAAGCCAAACGCCGACTTCCTCCTCCGTGTCTCCGGAATGTCCATGAAG
GACATCGGAATCATGGACGGAGATCTCCTCGCCGTCCACAAGACCCAAGACGTCCGTAACGGACAAGTCG
TCGTCGCCCGTATCGACGACGAGGTCACCGTCAAGCGTCTTAAGGTAAGTTTAAACATGATATTACTAAC
TAACTAATCTGATTTAAATTTTCAGAAGCAAGGAAACAAGGTCGAGCTCCTCCCAGAGAACTCCGAGTTC
AAGCCAATCGTCGTCGACCTCCGTCAACAATCCTTCACCATCGAGGGACTCGCCGTCGGAGTCATCCGTA
ACGGAGACTGGCTCGAGCTCGCGGGTTCTGGATCTGGATCTGGAGGTTCCGGTCGTCAACTTGAGCTCCC
ACCAACCGCCACCGCCACCGCCAGTATCATGCCACACGTCATGGAGCAACCACTCTCCACCTCCATCAAC
CCAGTCAACGACCGTTTCAACGGAATACCAAACCCAACCCCATACAACTCCGACGCCGCCCTCGACGCCA
TCACCCAAACCAACGACTACGGATCCGTCAACACCCACGGAATCCTCTCCACCTACCCACCACCAGCCAC
CCACCTCAACGAGGCCTCCGTCGCCCTCGCACCAGGAGGAGCACCACCACGTCCACCACCACCATACGTC
GACTCCACCACCAACCACCCACCATACCATTCCAACCTCGTCCCAATGGCCAACTTCGGATACTCCACCG
TCGACTACGACGCCATGGTCGACGACCTCGCCTCCATCGAGTACACCGACGCCGTCGACGTCGACCCACA
ATTCATGACCAACCTCGGGTTCGTCCCAGGATGCAACTTCTCCGACATCAACACCTATGAGCAATAAAAG
TAAATTTTTTGCCCCTTCCACCCACAACGCTCAAAAGAAGTTCGTATTATCCCGCAACCCATCCAGACCA
TCCTTTTACATTTTTTTTATTTTCTCTTTTTTTTTTCTTCACCCTCTCCGTGTACATTGCTAGTAATAGT
TCCAACTTCTCTAGCCGACTGCATTATGCTTCCCATTCTCACCCAAATCTTCATTGGTAACTTCTCTTGT
ATTTGTTCAATACTATTCCGGTAGTAATCTAGGCATGTATAACTAGGTTCTCTGTGTATCTTTGGTTTGA
AGTTGAGGTTTAATGCAATCACTTTTGTTGTTGTACCCTATTACTGCCGATGACCCCCATTTTCTCATTA
CAAAATTGACATTTTAAACCATTTTTTCTCTGAATCATGCTCATTATTTGAGCCACATTCATAATAAAGC
TTTTAATAAGACAAATTGATCAAGTTTATCTAATGTAAAAAATACAAATAAAGAAAATTCAACCCGGAGG
AGAGATGAAGTGAGTAGCTGTTACGGAACACAGATTATTTGCCTTGTTTGTTTCCGAAGATGTCTCCGAC
GCGGTCCAAAATTGAGCCAATACTGAGCGGAAGGTAAGTTTAAAATAACTTCGTATAGCATACATTATAC
GAAGTTATTTTCAGGGAGAGCAAAAGCTTATCTCCGAGGAGGACCTCTAAGGATGATCGACGCCAACGTC
GTTGAATTTTCAAATTTTAAATACTGAATATTTGTTTTTTTTCCTATTATTTATTTATTCTCTTTGTGTT
TTTTTTCTTGCTTTCTAAAAAATTAATTCAATCCAAATCTAAACATTTTTTTTTCTCTTTCCGTCTCCCA
ATTCGTATTCCGCTCCTCTCATCTGAACACAATGTGCAAGTTTATTTATCTTCTCGCTTTCATTTCATTA
GGACGTGGGGGGAATTGGTGGAAGGGGGAAACACACAAAAGGATGATGGAAATGAAATAAGGACACACAA
TATGCAACAACATTCAATTCAGAAATATGGAGGAAGGTTTAAAAGAAAACATAAAAATATATAGAGGAGG
AAGGAAACTAGCTGCCCTCGATTGTCTATCTTCCATTCTCACCAAGTTTCAACAACTTTATTCAGTCATT
CTTCTCTGGTTCATTTCCCAACCAATCTTCCCGAATAAAGCCCATCTGTCCTTTCGGCCACATTCCTCAC
CTACATCCGTACTCCTTATCTCCCGTTCTTATCCAGTCTTTTATCGTCTCTGCGTCTCGCACACTGTCTC
GTCGGTAATGTAAAAAAAAAACAAAAAAAACTTGAAAACTTGCGGAAAGATTTCCTAATAAAAGGAGACG
AATCCGGTAGGAAATCGACAAGTCTCTGCTTCTCGAAGACTAGGTGAGTTACATTTCTTTGGCCGAATTA
TTTTGAAATCCTAAATTTGATAATTTCAGAGATGTCTGTAAAACTTGCGTGTTATGTGACGGCTTCGGTC
ACTGTCGCCACTCTTATGGTATGCTTCATGACCATGTCAACCATCTACTCGGAGGTTGATGGATTCAGAG
AGAAGCTTGATACCGAGATGAATGTGTTCAGAGTGAGTTAAATTATATTTTGAATTTTAAATAATTTTTA
ATTTTCTAGCAATCTACCAATGGATTGTGGAAGGACATAGTTGTCATCGGAAGATCTAGCAAGCGTGTCC
GTTGTCAATATGAAGAGACCAACGCTACCCCAACTCCACATGCTGATGGATCCCCATCTGCTCCACCAGG
TCAACCACCAGCAGTTCCACCAGTCTTCAACCAGCCAAAGACTCCAAATGGAGCCAATGGAAATGGACCA
ACCTGCAACTGCAATGCTGATAACAAGTGCCCAGCTGGACCATCCGGACCAAAGGGAGTTCCAGGAGTTC
CAGGACTCGACGGAGTTCCAGGACTTGACGGTGTTCCAGGAGTTGGAGCTGATGATATCGCTCCACAACG
CGAGTCTGTCGGATGCTTCACTTGCCCACAAGGACCAGTTGGACCACCAGGAGCTCTTGGAAGACCAGGA
CCACGTGGACTTCCAGGACCAAGAGGACAAAATGGAAACCCAGGAAGAGATGGACAACCAGGACATCCAG
GAGAGCAAGGATCATCCGGTCAAATCGGAAAGATCGGAGAGCCAGGACCACCAGGAGAGAAGGGACGCGA
CGCCGAGCATCCAATCGGAAGACCAGGACCAAAGGGACCAAGAGGAGATCAAGGACCAACAGGACCAGCT
GGACAGAACGGTCTTCACGGACCACCAGGAGAGCCAGGAACCGTTGGACCAGAAGGACCATCTGGAAAGC
AAGGACGTCAAGGACCAGACGGAACCCAGGGAGAGACTGGACCAGACGGAAGACCAGGAAAGGATGCCGA
GTACTGCCAGTGCCCAGACAAGTCTCCACCATCAGAGGCTGTCAACGCCAACCGTGGATACAGAAATATC
TAAATTGTTGGTGTTTTCTAATAAAATATTTGAGATTCAGTGAGACTTTTTTCTTGGCGGCACAATAAAG
TTTCCTCTTTTTGTTGGGTCACTCAACGAACACAATACAAATATTTGAGCGCTCGCATTTTTCTCAACCT
TTCGGGTTTAAAGCACTTCAAAATGGAATTGAAGAGAGATTGTGAAAGTACATCAGACAGAATCACATTT
TGATAGCATTCACTTCACTCAGATGCAAACTTTTCAGTGACTATAAAAAGTCATAAAATAATAACATTAA
AAAAGCAAATAAATTAGCGAGAGAATTTTTTGACAAAAAGAAAGAAGAGTGATAGAGAAGAAGGGAATGC
TTGAAAGGATTTTGCATTTATCTTAATCACCGTCTTCGAGAAGACGAACCATGGCGCCAGTTTCAGAATC
CAAGTTTCTAATATAGTTCATCACAATGTTGACGTTGGTCCAACCTCCGGCTTGCATAATCTCTGGGATG
GAAACTCCAGCGCGAGCCATGTCACGGGCAGCTCCGACACGGGCGGAATGTCCAGACCAAGCCAAGTAAC
GTTGTCCGGAATCATCCTTGGCTCCGTAGATGAGACGGTGGGTAGCTTCGAAGATTCCTGAAAATTTATT
TTCAGCTTATTCTTAGCTAATATGTTGTTTAAACTTACCTTCAAGAGCTCGAGTCGAGAGTTGTGATGTT
GCACTCGGGGCAGCAACTCCGTTCTTGCGAACACGACAGAACAGGTAGTTGTTTGGATCATCGGCGACTC
CGGAAACCGAAATCCAGCGCTCAACGAGCTTGGTAACTCCAAGGGAGAGCGCTTTTTCGACTCCGGCAGT
CGAGACCAGCGTTTTTGTACGTCCGATGTGGATGAGCATTCTTCCTCCGTCTGTGCGACTAATATCCTTG
ACGCGAATGCGGGCAATTTCGGCGATACGGAGAAGTGTGTTGTAAGCAATTCCGAGGAAGGCGAGGTTTC
GGATGTCCTGGCAACGATCGGAATTTTCCATAAGAGAACGGACCTGATCGAAGTCGGTTCTGAAAATTTC
GTCAAGTCTTAGGATTGAATACATTAATATTTAAACTTACCTTTCGAAGGCGAGGGCTTGCTTGGCTCTC
TCTCCAGCATCAACATTTTCCTTGCGGATACGTCTCATTACGAGAGATACGGCATTAGAATCTGATGGGC
GTGGAAGTCCAGATCGGCGATGGAGCATATTGAGCTGTCCGAGATGTTGTTGGATCGTCTTCACCGCCAA
TCCACGAGCTTGGAGGTAGAGCAAGTAGTCACGAACGTCTTCTGGCTCGGCTGGGAACCACTTGCGGTTG
TTAAGCTTGCACCAGGCAGCCCAAGAACGGCACACTGAGAGAAGCATCTTCCAGGTGTGCTCGGAGAAGG
CTTGTCTGTCACGGAACATATCCATGAGGTTCTTGCGAACTTCATCACTTGTCGCGTCAACTGGAAGTGC
TGGAAGATTTTGATGAACAGTGAGAAGATTTGACATATTTTCGAAGTTTTTTAGATGCACTAGAACAAAG
CGTGTTGGCTTCCTCTGAGCCCGCTTTCCTTATATACCCGCATTCTGCAGCCTTACAGAATGTTCTAGAA
GGTCCTAGATGCATTCGTTTGAAAATACTCCCGGTGGGTGCAAAGAGACGCAGACGGAAAATGTATCTGG
GTCTCTTTATTGTGTACACTACTTTTCCATGTACCGAATGTGAGTCGCCCTCCTTTTGCAACAAGCAGCT
CGAATGTTCTAGAAAAAGGTGGAAAATAGTATAAATACCGTTGAAAATAAATACCGAACAACATTTGCTC
TAATTGTGAAATTAGAAATCTTCAAACTATAATCATGTCACTTTACCACTATTTCCGTCCAGCTCAACGT
TCCGTTTTTGGTGATCATTTTTGCTTTCGTCGTAAATCTACACACGCGTCTCTTCCGTGCGAGAGTCCAA
GCCAGCAGCCAAATTCGTTGACTGAGTATTCAACGTTTATACGTTGTCGGCAACGAGAAATAGGAAAATG
CATCGGGAAATGTTCTTTTTTCGATTTTTTCCAAGGTTTTGACAAATTTTACCACGAATTTTGCTATGTT
TTCAATTAAAAAATATGTTATTCAACTGTTTCTATGAGGAAAATAAGGCTTTGCATGTAATTTTCTTATT
CAGCATAATTTTTAATTAATTTGAATTTTCTGTCCTAACGTTTATTTTGTTTTCTTGGTTATGACTGATC
TGAAATTAATTTTTGAATTTTAAGGTAATATGTCAGGCGGTGCCGCAAGTTTGTACAAAAAAGCAGGCTC
CATGAAAAAGCCTGAACTCACCGCGACGTCTGTCGAGAAGTTTCTGATCGAAAAGTTCGACAGCGTCTCC
GACCTGATGCAGCTCTCGGAGGGCGAAGAATCTCGTGCTTTCAGCTTCGATGTAGGAGGGCGTGGATATG
TCCTGCGGGTAAATAGCTGCGCCGATGGTTTCTACAAAGATCGTTATGTTTATCGGCACTTTGCATCGGC
CGCGCTCCCGATTCCGGAAGTGCTTGACATTGGGGAATTCAGCGAGAGCCTGACCTATTGCATCTCCCGC
CGTGCACAGGGTGTCACGTTGCAAGACCTGCCTGAAACCGAACTGCCCGCTGTTCTGCAGCCGGTCGCGG
AGGCCATGGATGCGATCGCTGCGGCCGATCTTAGCCAGACGAGCGGGTTCGGCCCATTCGGACCGCAAGG
AATCGGTCAATACACTACATGGCGTGATTTCATATGCGCGATTGCTGATCCCCATGTGTATCACTGGCAA
ACTGTGATGGACGACACCGTCAGTGCGTCCGTCGCGCAGGCTCTCGATGAGCTGATGCTTTGGGCCGAGG
ACTGCCCCGAAGTCCGGCACCTCGTGCACGCGGATTTCGGCTCCAACAATGTCCTGACGGACAATGGCCG
CATAACAGCGGTCATTGACTGGAGCGAGGCGATGTTCGGGGATTCCCAATACGAGGTCGCCAACATCTTC
TTCTGGAGGCCGTGGTTGGCTTGTATGGAGCAGCAGACGCGCTACTTCGAGCGGAGGCATCCGGAGCTTG
CAGGATCGCCGCGGCTCCGGGCGTATATGCTCCGCATTGGTCTTGACCAACTCTATCAGAGCTTGGTTGA
CGGCAATTTCGATGATGCAGCTTGGGCGCAGGGTCGATGCGACGCAATCGTCCGATCCGGAGCCGGGACT
GTCGGGCGTACACAAATCGCCCGCAGAAGCGCGGCCGTCTGGACCGATGGCTGTGTAGAAGTACTCGCCG
ATAGTGGAAACCGACGCCCCAGCACTCGTCCGAGGGCAAAGGAATAGACCCAGCTTTCTTGTACAAAGTG
GGTCCAATTACTCTTCAACATCCCTACATGCTCTTTCTCCCTGTGCTCCCACCCCCTATTTTTGTTATTA
TCAAAAAACTTCTCTTAATTTCTTTGTTTTTTAGCTTCTTTTAAGTCACCTCTAACAATGAAATTGTGTA
GATTCAAAAATAGAATTAATTCGTAATAAAAAGTCGAAAAAAATTGTGCTCCCTCCCCCCATTAATAATA
ATTCTATCCCAAAATCTACACAATGTTCTGTGTACACTTCTTATGTTTTTTACTTCTGATAAATTTTTTT
GAAACATCATAGAAAAAACCGCACACAAAATACCTTATCATATGTTACGTTTCAGTTTATGACCGCAATT
TTTAATAACTTCGTATAGCATACATTATACGAAGTTATTTTCAGGGTCCCGGGAAGTTCCTATACTATTT
GAAGAATAGGAACTTCCCCGGGATCAAGCTTATCGATACCGTCGACCTCGAGGGGGGGCCCGGTACCCAA
TTCGCCCTATAGTGAGTCGTATTACGCGCGCTCACTGGCCGTCGTTTTACAACGTCGTGACTGGGAAAAC
CCTGGCGTTACCCAACTTAATCGCCTTGCAGCACATCCCCCTTTCGCCAGCTGGCGTAATAGCGAAGAGG
CCCGCACCGATCGCCCTTCCCAACAGTTGCGCAGCCTGAATGGCGAATGGG
[124 nt withheld, positions 8312-8435]
C
[91 nt withheld, positions 8437-8527]
A
[49 nt withheld, positions 8529-8577]
CCTTTGACGTTGGAGTCCACGTTCTTT
[37 nt withheld, positions 8605-8641]
ACCCTATCTCGGTCTATTCTTTTGATTTATAAGGGATTTTGCCGATTTCGGCCTATTGGTTAAAAAATGA
GCTGATTTAACAAAAATTTAACGCGAATTTTAACAAAATATTAACGCTTACAATTTAGGTGGCACTTTTC
GGGGAAATGTGCGCGGAACCCCTATTTGTTTATTTTTCTAAATACATTCAAATATGTATCCGCTCATGAG
ACAATAACCCTGATAAATGCTTCAATAATATTGAAAAAGGAAGAGTATGAGTATTCAACATTTCCGTGTC
GCCCTTATTCCCTTTTTTGCGGCATTTTGCCTTCCTGTTTTTGCTCACCCAGAAACGCTGGTGAAAGTAA
AAGATGCTGAAGATCAGTTGGGTGCACGAGTGGGTTACATCGAACTGGATCTCAACAGCGGTAAGATCCT
TGAGAGTTTTCGCCCCGAAGAACGTTTTCCAATGATGAGCACTTTTAAAGTTCTGCTATGTGGCGCGGTA
TTATCCCGTATTGACGCCGGGCAAGAGCAACTCGGTCGCCGCATACACTATTCTCAGAATGACTTGGTTG
AGTACTCACCAGTCACAGAAAAGCATCTTACGGATGGCATGACAGTAAGAGAATTATGCAGTGCTGCCAT
AACCATGAGTGATAACACTGCGGCCAACTTACTTCTGACAACGATCGGAGGACCGAAGGAGCTAACCGCT
TTTTTGCACAACATGGGGGATCATGTAACTCGCCTTGATCGTTGGGAACCGGAGCTGAATGAAGCCATAC
CAAACGACGAGCGTGACACCACGATGCCTGTAGCAATGGCAACAACGTTGCGCAAACTATTAACTGGCGA
ACTACTTACTCTAGCTTCCCGGCAACAATTAATAGACTGGATGGAGGCGGATAAAGTTGCAGGACCACTT
CTGCGCTCGGCCCTTCCGGCTGGCTGGTTTATTGCTGATAAATCTGGAGCCGGTGAGCGTGGGTCTCGCG
GTATCATTGCAGCACTGGGGCCAGATGGTAAGCCCTCCCGTATCGTAGTTATCTACACGACGGGGAGTCA
GGCAACTATGGATGAACGAAATAGACAGATCGCTGAGATAGGTGCCTCACTGATTAAGCATTGGTAACTG
TCAGACCAAGTTTACTCATATATACTTTAGATTGATTTAAAACTTCATTTTTAATTTAAAAGGATCTAGG
TGAAGATCCTTTTTGATAATCTCATGACCAAAATCCCTTAACGTGAGTTTTCGTTCCACTGAGCGTCAGA
CCCCGTAGAAAAGATCAAAGGATCTTCTTGAGATCCTTTTTTTCTGCGCGTAATCTGCTGCTTGCAAACA
AAAAAACCACCGCTACCAGCGGTGGTTTGTTTGCCGGATCAAGAGCTACCAACTCTTTTTCCGAAGGTAA
CTGGCTTCAGCAGAGCGCAGATACCAAATACTGTTCTTCTAGTGTAGCCGTAGTTAGGCCACCACTTCAA
GAACTCTGTAGCACCGCCTACATACCTCGCTCTGCTAATCCTGTTACCAGTGGCTGCTGCCAGTGGCGAT
AAGTCGTGTCTTACCGGGTTGGACTCAAGACGATAGTTACCGGATAAGGCGCAGCGGTCGGGCTGAACGG
GGGGTTCGTGCACACAGCCCAGCTTGGAGCGAACGACCTACACCGAACTGAGATACCTACAGCGTGAGCT
ATGAGAAAGCGCCACGCTTCCCGAAGGGAGAAAGGCGGACAGGTATCCGGTAAGCGGCAGGGTCGGAACA
GGAGAGCGCACGAGGGAGCTTCCAGGGGGAAACGCCTGGTATCTTTATAGTCCTGTCGGGTTTCGCCACC
TCTGACTTGAGCGTCGATTTTTGTGATGCTCGTCAGGGGGGCGGAGCCTATGGAAAAACGCCAGCAACGC
GGCCTTTTTACGGTTCCTGGCCTTTTGCTGGCCTTTTGCTCACATGTTCTTTCCTGCGTTATCCCCTGAT
TCTGTGGATAACCGTATTACCGCCTTTGAGTGAGCTGATACCGCTCGCCGCAGCCGAACGACCGAGCGCA
GCGAGTCAGTGAGCGAGGAAGCGGCCCAATACGCAAACCGCCTCTCCCCGCGCGTTGGCCGATTCATTAA
TGCAGCTGGCACGACAGGTTTCCCGACTGGAAAGCGGGCAGTGAGCGCAACGCAATTAATGTGAGTTAGC
TCACTCATTAGGCACCCCAGGCT
